Addgene plasmid #104752: pUG-323
Purpose: Level 2 construct
Depositing lab: Marco Trujillo. Depositing organization: Leibniz Institute of Plant Biochemistry (IPB). Publication: UbiGate: a synthetic biology toolbox to analyse ubiquitination. Kowarschik K, Hoehenwarter W, Marillonnet S, Trujillo M. New Phytol. 2018 Mar;217(4):1749-1763. doi: 10.1111/nph.14900. Epub 2017 Nov 30. PubMed 29194629.
Backbone
  Vector backbone: pET-28GG
  Backbone size w/o insert (bp): 5190
  Vector type: Bacterial Expression
Growth in bacteria
  Bacterial resistance: Kanamycin, 50 μg/mL
  Growth temperature: 37°C
  Growth strain: DH5alpha
  Copy number: Low Copy
Gene/Insert
  Gene/Insert name: HIS-Ubq_UBA1_HA-UBC32_EL3 (alt name: AT4G05320,AT2G30110,AT3G17000)
  Species: A. thaliana (mustard weed)
  Insert size (bp): 4822
  Promoter: T7
  Tag / fusion protein: HIS-Ubq, HA-E2 (N terminal on insert)
  Cloning method: Restriction Enzyme; 5′ cloning site BpiI (destroyed during cloning); 3′ cloning site BpiI (destroyed during cloning)
  Sequencing primers: 5′ T7; 3′ T7 Terminal
Terms and licenses: Academic/Nonprofit Terms; Industry Terms: Not Available to Industry
How to cite: pUG-323 was a gift from Marco Trujillo (Addgene plasmid # 104752 ; http://n2t.net/addgene:104752 ; RRID:Addgene_104752)
