[The description below was written by a language model from this plasmid's Addgene catalogue record and pLannotate feature annotations shown in this document.]
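Description:
pUG-323 is a bacterial expression plasmid from the UbiGate synthetic biology toolbox, catalogued as a "Level 2" construct assembled in the Golden Gate-adapted pET-28GG backbone. The BpiI sites used for assembly were destroyed during cloning. It is propagated in E. coli under kanamycin selection (aph(3')-Ia). Replication depends on a ColE1/pBR322-type origin accompanied by rop and the bom region, consistent with the low copy number recorded. The backbone also carries an f1 origin, a lacI repressor gene with its own promoter, and remnant fragments of the tetracycline resistance gene that are not functional markers.

The roughly 4.8 kb insert is a polycistronic unit of Arabidopsis thaliana ubiquitination components. It is driven by a single T7 promoter with an adjacent lac operator and closed by the T7 terminator, so expression is IPTG-inducible in hosts that supply T7 RNA polymerase. Three open reading frames follow, each preceded by its own T7 gene 10-type ribosome binding site. The first is His-tagged ubiquitin, the second is the E1 ubiquitin-activating enzyme UBA1, and the third is the E2 conjugating enzyme UBC32 with N-terminal HA epitope repeats. The insert name ends in "EL3", which the record does not define. No E3 ligase or substrate coding sequence is annotated. A short match to a T7 gene 10B-derived tag just before the terminator is probably backbone sequence.

Co-expression of ubiquitin, E1 and E2 from one plasmid serves to reconstitute the upstream part of the plant ubiquitination cascade in E. coli. The His and HA tags allow purification or detection of ubiquitin and the E2. The sequencing-derived and depositor sequences show the same feature set and differ by only a few nucleotides in length.
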