Features (pLannotate 1.2.2; 25 found; start..end, strand, type, name):
     12..467     +  rep_origin     f1 ori (sequence partly withheld): f1 bacteriophage origin of replication; arrow indicates direction of (+) strand synthesis
    494..551     +  promoter       AmpR promoter (fragment): bla
    560..1375    -  CDS            KanR: aminoglycoside phosphotransferase; aph(3')-Ia; confers resistance to kanamycin in bacteria or G418 (Geneticin®) in eukaryotes
   1497..2085    +  rep_origin     ori: high-copy-number ColE1/pMB1/pBR322/pUC origin of replication
   2271..2413    -  misc_feature   bom: basis of mobility region from pBR322
   2515..2706    -  CDS            rop: Rop protein, which maintains plasmids at low copy number; rop
   2723..3103    +  CDS            YPB1_ECOLX: Protein predicted: Swiss-Prot protein existence level 4. From Escherichia coli.
   3175..3466    -  CDS            TcR (fragment): tetracycline efflux protein; tet; confers resistance to tetracycline
   3481..3502    -  protein_bind   CAP binding site: CAP binding activates transcription in the presence of cAMP. E. coli catabolite activator protein
   3515..4597    -  CDS            lacI: lac repressor; lacI; The lac repressor binds to the lac operator to inhibit transcription in E. coli. This inhibition can be relieved by adding lactose or isopropyl-β-D-thiogalactopyranoside (IPTG).
   4598..4675    -  promoter       lacI promoter: lacI
   4683..4962    -  CDS            TcR (fragment): tetracycline efflux protein; tet; confers resistance to tetracycline
   4984..5002    +  promoter       T7 promoter: promoter for bacteriophage T7 RNA polymerase
   5003..5027    +  protein_bind   lac operator: The lac repressor binds to the lac operator to inhibit transcription in E. coli. This inhibition can be relieved by adding lactose or isopropyl-β-D-thiogalactopyranoside (IPTG). lac repressor encoded by lacI
   5048..5065    +  RBS            RBS (fragment): efficient ribosome binding site from bacteriophage T7 gene 10 (Olins and Rangwala, 1989)
   5080..5098    +  CDS            9xHis (fragment): 9xHis affinity tag
   5105..5332    +  CDS            UBIQ_AVESA: Experimental evidence at protein level: Swiss-Prot protein existence level 1. Ubiquitin exists either covalently attached to another protein, or free (unanchored). When covalently bound, it is conjugated to target proteins via an isopeptide bond either as a monomer (monoubiquitin), a polymer linked via different Lys residues of the ubiquitin (polyubiquitin chains) or a linear polymer linked via the initiator Met of the ubiquitin (linear polyubiquitin chains). Polyubiquitin chains, when attached to a target protein, have different functions depending on the Lys residue of the ubiquitin that is
   5344..5361    +  RBS            RBS (fragment): efficient ribosome binding site from bacteriophage T7 gene 10 (Olins and Rangwala, 1989)
   5368..8607    +  CDS            UBA1: UBE11_ARATH - Also known as MOS5. Experimental evidence at protein level: Swiss-Prot protein existence level 1. Activates ubiquitin by first adenylating its C-terminal glycine residue with ATP, and thereafter linking this residue to the side chain of a cysteine residue in E1, yielding a ubiquitin-E1 thioester and free AMP. From Arabidopsis thaliana (Mouse-ear cress).
   8619..8636    +  RBS            RBS (fragment): efficient ribosome binding site from bacteriophage T7 gene 10 (Olins and Rangwala, 1989)
   8646..8734    +  CDS            3xHA (fragment): three tandem HA epitope tags
   8748..8836    +  CDS            3xHA (fragment): three tandem HA epitope tags
   8838..9764    +  CDS            UBC32: UBC32_ARATH - Experimental evidence at transcript level: Swiss-Prot protein existence level 2. Accepts the ubiquitin from the E1 complex and catalyzes its covalent attachment to other proteins. From Arabidopsis thaliana (Mouse-ear cress).
   9883..9932    +  CDS            SET1 (fragment): solubility-enhancement tag derived from T7 phage gene 10B
   9940..9987    +  terminator     T7 terminator: transcription terminator for bacteriophage T7 RNA polymerase
>Addgene plasmid #104752 | pUG-323 | depositor full sequence | sequence record 198580 | Full Sequence
TGGCGAATGGG
[124 nt withheld, positions 12-135]
C
[91 nt withheld, positions 137-227]
A
[49 nt withheld, positions 229-277]
CCTTTGACGTTGGAGTCCACGTTCTTT
[37 nt withheld, positions 305-341]
ACCCTATCTCGGTCTATTCTTTTGATTTATAAGGGATTTTGCCGATTTCGGCCTATTGGTTAAAAAATGA
GCTGATTTAACAAAAATTTAACGCGAATTTTAACAAAATATTAACGTTTACAATTTCAGGTGGCACTTTT
CGGGGAAATGTGCGCGGAACCCCTATTTGTTTATTTTTCTAAATACATTCAAATATGTATCCGCTCATGA
ATTAATTCTTAGAAAAACTCATCGAGCATCAAATGAAACTGCAATTTATTCATATCAGGATTATCAATAC
CATATTTTTGAAAAAGCCGTTTCTGTAATGAAGGAGAAAACTCACCGAGGCAGTTCCATAGGATGGCAAG
ATCCTGGTATCGGTCTGCGATTCCGACTCGTCCAACATCAATACAACCTATTAATTTCCCCTCGTCAAAA
ATAAGGTTATCAAGTGAGAAATCACCATGAGTGACGACTGAATCCGGTGAGAATGGCAAAAGTTTATGCA
TTTCTTTCCAGACTTGTTCAACAGGCCAGCCATTACGCTCGTCATCAAAATCACTCGCATCAACCAAACC
GTTATTCATTCGTGATTGCGCCTGAGCGAGTCGAAATACGCGATCGCTGTTAAAAGGACAATTACAAACA
GGAATCGAATGCAACCGGCGCAGGAACACTGCCAGCGCATCAACAATATTTTCACCTGAATCAGGATATT
CTTCTAATACCTGGAATGCTGTTTTCCCGGGGATCGCAGTGGTGAGTAACCATGCATCATCAGGAGTACG
GATAAAATGCTTGATGGTCGGAAGAGGCATAAATTCCGTCAGCCAGTTTAGTCTGACCATCTCATCTGTA
ACATCATTGGCAACGCTACCTTTGCCATGTTTCAGAAACAACTCTGGCGCATCGGGCTTCCCATACAATC
GATAGATTGTCGCACCTGATTGCCCGACATTATCGCGAGCCCATTTATACCCATATAAATCAGCATCCAT
GTTGGAATTTAATCGCGGCCTAGAGCAAGACGTTTCCCGTTGAATATGGCTCATAACACCCCTTGTATTA
CTGTTTATGTAAGCAGACAGTTTTATTGTTCATGACCAAAATCCCTTAACGTGAGTTTTCGTTCCACTGA
GCGTCAGACCCCGTAGAAAAGATCAAAGGATCTTCTTGAGATCCTTTTTTTCTGCGCGTAATCTGCTGCT
TGCAAACAAAAAAACCACCGCTACCAGCGGTGGTTTGTTTGCCGGATCAAGAGCTACCAACTCTTTTTCC
GAAGGTAACTGGCTTCAGCAGAGCGCAGATACCAAATACTGTCCTTCTAGTGTAGCCGTAGTTAGGCCAC
CACTTCAAGAACTCTGTAGCACCGCCTACATACCTCGCTCTGCTAATCCTGTTACCAGTGGCTGCTGCCA
GTGGCGATAAGTCGTGTCTTACCGGGTTGGACTCAAGACGATAGTTACCGGATAAGGCGCAGCGGTCGGG
CTGAACGGGGGGTTCGTGCACACAGCCCAGCTTGGAGCGAACGACCTACACCGAACTGAGATACCTACAG
CGTGAGCTATGAGAAAGCGCCACGCTTCCCGAAGGGAGAAAGGCGGACAGGTATCCGGTAAGCGGCAGGG
TCGGAACAGGAGAGCGCACGAGGGAGCTTCCAGGGGGAAACGCCTGGTATCTTTATAGTCCTGTCGGGTT
TCGCCACCTCTGACTTGAGCGTCGATTTTTGTGATGCTCGTCAGGGGGGCGGAGCCTATGGAAAAACGCC
AGCAACGCGGCCTTTTTACGGTTCCTGGCCTTTTGCTGGCCTTTTGCTCACATGTTCTTTCCTGCGTTAT
CCCCTGATTCTGTGGATAACCGTATTACCGCCTTTGAGTGAGCTGATACCGCTCGCCGCAGCCGAACGAC
CGAGCGCAGCGAGTCAGTGAGCGAGGAAGCGGAAGAGCGCCTGATGCGGTATTTTCTCCTTACGCATCTG
TGCGGTATTTCACACCGCATATATGGTGCACTCTCAGTACAATCTGCTCTGATGCCGCATAGTTAAGCCA
GTATACACTCCGCTATCGCTACGTGACTGGGTCATGGCTGCGCCCCGACACCCGCCAACACCCGCTGACG
CGCCCTGACGGGCTTGTCTGCTCCCGGCATCCGCTTACAGACAAGCTGTGACCGACTCCGGGAGCTGCAT
GTGTCAGAGGTTTTCACCGTCATCACCGAAACGCGCGAGGCAGCTGCGGTAAAGCTCATCAGCGTGGTCG
TGAAGCGATTCACAGATGTCTGCCTGTTCATCCGCGTCCAGCTCGTTGAGTTTCTCCAGAAGCGTTAATG
TCTGGCTTCTGATAAAGCGGGCCATGTTAAGGGCGGTTTTTTCCTGTTTGGTCACTGATGCCTCCGTGTA
AGGGGGATTTCTGTTCATGGGGGTAATGATACCGATGAAACGAGAGAGGATGCTCACGATACGGGTTACT
GATGATGAACATGCCCGGTTACTGGAACGTTGTGAGGGTAAACAACTGGCGGTATGGATGCGGCGGGACC
AGAGAAAAATCACTCAGGGTCAATGCCAGCGCTTCGTTAATACAGATGTAGGTGTTCCACAGGGTAGCCA
GCAGCATCCTGCGATGCAGATCCGGAACATAATGGTGCAGGGCGCTGACTTCCGCGTTTCCAGACTTTAC
GAAACACGGAAACCCAAGACCATTCATGTTGTTGCTCAGGTCGCAGACGTTTTGCAGCAGCAGTCGCTTC
ACGTTCGCTCGCGTATCGGTGATTCATTCTGCTAACCAGTAAGGCAACCCCGCCAGCCTAGCCGGGTCCT
CAACGACAGGAGCACGATCATGCGCACCCGTGGGGCCGCCATGCCGGCGATAATGGCCTGCTTCTCGCCG
AAACGTTTGGTGGCGGGACCAGTGACGAAGGCTTGAGCGAGGGCGTGCAAGATTCCGAATACCGCAAGCG
ACAGGCCGATCATCGTCGCGCTCCAGCGAAAGCGGTCCTCGCCGAAAATGACCCAGAGCGCTGCCGGCAC
CTGTCCTACGAGTTGCATGATAAAGAACACAGTCATAAGTGCGGCGACGATAGTCATGCCCCGCGCCCAC
CGGAAGGAGCTGACTGGGTTGAAGGCTCTCAAGGGCATCGGTCGAGATCCCGGTGCCTAATGAGTGAGCT
AACTTACATTAATTGCGTTGCGCTCACTGCCCGCTTTCCAGTCGGGAAACCTGTCGTGCCAGCTGCATTA
ATGAATCGGCCAACGCGCGGGGAGAGGCGGTTTGCGTATTGGGCGCCAGGGTGGTTTTTCTTTTCACCAG
TGACACGGGCAACAGCTGATTGCCCTTCACCGCCTGGCCCTGAGAGAGTTGCAGCAAGCGGTCCACGCTG
GTTTGCCCCAGCAGGCGAAAATCCTGTTTGATGGTGGTTAACGGCGGGATATAACATGAGCTGTCCTCGG
TATCGTCGTATCCCACTACCGAGATATCCGCACCAACGCGCAGCCCGGACTCGGTAATGGCGCGCATTGC
GCCCAGCGCCATCTGATCGTTGGCAACCAGCATCGCAGTGGGAACGATGCCCTCATTCAGCATTTGCATG
GTTTGTTGAAAACCGGACATGGCACTCCAGTCGCCTTCCCGTTCCGCTATCGGCTGAATTTGATTGCGAG
TGAGATATTTATGCCAGCCAGCCAGACGCAGACGCGCCGAGACAGAACTTAATGGGCCCGCTAACAGCGC
GATTTGCTGGTGACCCAATGCGACCAGATGCTCCACGCCCAGTCGCGTACCGTCCTCATGGGAGAAAATA
ATACTGTTGATGGGTGTCTGGTCAGAGACATCAAGAAATAACGCCGGAACATTAGTGCAGGCAGCTTCCA
CAGCAATGGCATCCTGGTCATCCAGCGGATAGTTAATGATCAGCCCACTGACGCGTTGCGCGAGAAGATT
GTGCACCGCCGCTTTACAGGCTTCGACGCCGCTTCGTTCTACCATCGACACCACCACGCTGGCACCCAGT
TGATCGGCGCGAGATTTAATCGCCGCGACAATTTGCGACGGCGCGTGCAGGGCCAGACTGGAGGTGGCAA
CGCCAATCAGCAACGACTGTTTGCCCGCCAGTTGTTGTGCCACGCGGTTGGGAATGTAATTCAGCTCCGC
CATCGCCGCTTCCACTTTTTCCCGCGTTTTCGCAGAAACGTGGCTGGCCTGGTTCACCACGCGGGAAACG
GTCTGATAAGAGACACCGGCATACTCTGCGACATCGTATAACGTTACTGGTTTCACATTCACCACCCTGA
ATTGACTCTCTTCCGGGCGCTATCATGCCATACCGCGAAAGGTTTTGCGCCATTCGATGGTGTCCGGGAT
CTCGACGCTCTCCCTTATGCGACTCCTGCATTAGGAAGCAGCCCAGTAGTAGGTTGAGGCCGTTGAGCAC
CGCCGCCGCAAGGAATGGTGCATGCAAGGAGATGGCGCCCAACAGTCCCCCGGCCACGGGGCCTGCCACC
ATACCCACGCCGAAACAAGCGCTCATGAGCCCGAAGTGGCGAGCCCGATCTTCCCCATCGGTGATGTCGG
CGATATAGGCGCCAGCAACCGCACCTGTGGCGCCGGTGATGCCGGCCACGATGCGTCCGGCGTAGAGGAT
CGAGATCTCGATCCCGCGAAATTAATACGACTCACTATAGGGGAATTGTGAGCGGATAACAATTCCCCTC
TAGAAATAATTTTGCCTTAACTTTAAGAAGGAGATATACCATGGGCAGCCACCACCACCACCACCACAGC
GGAATGCAGATCTTTGTTAAGACTCTCACCGGAAAGACAATCACCCTGGAGGTGGAAAGCTCCGACACCA
TCGACAACGTTAAGGCCAAGATCCAGGATAAGGAGGGCATTCCTCCGGATCAGCAGAGGCTTATTTTCGC
CGGCAAGCAGCTAGAGGATGGCCGTACGTTGGCTGATTACAATATCCAGAAGGAATCCACCCTCCACTTG
GTCCTCAGGCTCCGTGGTGGTTAAGCTTGCAATTAACTTTAAGAAGGAGATATACAATGCTTCACAAGCG
AGCTAGTGAAGCTAACGATAAGAACGATAATACCATCATCGGTTCCGATTTAGCATCATCTAAGAAACGC
CGTATCGATTTCACTGAATCTTCGTCTGATAAGTCATCTTCGATTTTAGCTTCTGGTAGTAGCAGGGGTT
TTCACGGCGATAGCGTCGTTCAGCAAATCGACATGGCTTTTGGTAATTCGAACCGTCAGGAGATTGATGA
AGATCTGCACAGTCGCCAGCTCGCCGTCTATGGTCGTGAGACTATGAGGCGTCTCTTTGCTTCCAATGTT
CTCATCTCGGGGATGCACGGTCTTGGTGCCGAGATTGCCAAGAATCTTATACTTGCTGGTGTGAAGTCTG
TGACCTTGCATGATGAAAGAGTTGTAGAGCTATGGGACTTATCAAGCAACTTTGTTTTCTCGGAGGATGA
TGTTGGCAAGAATAGAGCAGATGCTTCTGTTCAGAAGTTACAGGATCTTAACAATGCTGTGGTTGTCTCT
AGCTTGACCAAAAGCTTAAACAAAGAGGATCTTTCTGGCTTCCAGGTTGTTGTATTCTCTGACATAAGCA
TGGAAAGAGCAATCGAATTTGATGACTATTGTCACAGCCATCAGCCTCCTATCGCTTTTGTCAAGGCTGA
TGTCAGGGGTCTTTTCGGCTCTGTCTTTTGTGATTTTGGGCCTGAATTTGCGGTTCTTGATGTTGATGGA
GAGGAACCCCATACAGGCATCATTGCGTCTATCTCTAATGAGAACCAGGCATTTATTTCCTGTGTCGACG
ATGAGAGGCTTGAGTTTGAAGATGGTGACCTAGTTGTTTTCTCAGAAGTTGAGGGTATGACAGAATTGAA
TGATGGGAAACCAAGGAAGATAAAAAGTACACGGCCATATTCATTCACCCTTGATGAGGACACTACTAAC
TATGGAACATATGTGAAGGGTGGTATTGTCACTCAAGTGAAACAGCCAAAGTTACTGAATTTCAAGCCAT
TGAGGGAAGCGCTTAAGGATCCAGGGGATTTTCTATTTAGTGATTTCTCTAAGTTTGATCGGCCTCCACT
CCTTCACTTAGCATTCCAGGCACTTGATCATTTTAAAGCTGAAGCTGGCAGATTTCCTGTTGCTGGCTCA
GAAGAGGACGCTCAGAAGCTTATATCGATTGCCACAGCCATCAATACCGGGCAGGGTGATTTAAAGGTGG
AGAATGTTGATCAGAAGCTTCTAAGACACTTTTCCTTTGGAGCCAAGGCTGTCCTGAATCCTATGGCTGC
AATGTTTGGCGGTATTGTTGGACAGGAGGTTGTTAAAGCTTGCTCTGGAAAATTTCATCCTCTCTTCCAG
TTTTTCTACTTTGATTCAGTGGAGTCACTCCCCTCTGAACCTGTGGACTCGAGTGACTTTGCACCAAGAA
ACAGCCGGTATGATGCCCAAATATCTGTATTTGGGGCCAAGTTCCAGAAGAAACTTGAAGATGCTAAAGT
TTTCACAGTAGGGTCTGGTGCTCTTGGCTGTGAGTTCTTGAAAAATTTGGCTCTGATGGGGGTTTCTTGT
GGAAGCCAAGGGAAGCTGACAGTGACAGATGATGATATCATTGAGAAGAGTAACCTCAGTCGTCAATTTC
TGTTCCGTGACTGGAACATTGGACAGGCTAAATCCACAGTTGCTGCTTCGGCTGCTGCTGTTATAAATCC
TCGCTTCAACATTGAGGCCCTGCAAAACCGTGTTGGCGCGGAGACTGAGAATGTATTTGACGATGCCTTC
TGGGAGAACTTAACTGTTGTCGTCAATGCACTGGATAATGTTAATGCGAGGCTCTATGTTGATTCGAGGT
GCTTGTATTTCCAGAAGCCTCTCCTTGAGTCTGGAACTCTTGGTACAAAGTGCAACACACAGTCGGTTAT
CCCACATCTAACTGAAAATTACGGTGCCTCAAGGGACCCACCAGAGAAACAGGCCCCCATGTGTACAGTG
CATTCCTTCCCGCATAACATTGATCACTGTTTAACTTGGGCTCGCTCTGAGTTTGAGGGTCTGCTGGAGA
AAACTCCCGCTGAAGTGAATGCATATCTTTCTAGCCCAGTTGAGTACACTAACTCAATGATGAGTGCTGG
TGATGCTCAGGCGAGGGACACATTGGAGAGGATTGTTGAGTGCCTTGAAAAGGAGAAGTGTGAAACCTTC
CAAGACTGCTTAACCTGGGCACGACTGAGGTTTGAGGATTACTTTGTGAACCGTGTCAAGCAATTGATAT
ACACATTTCCTGAAGATGCTGCGACTAGTACCGGAGCTCCATTCTGGTCTGCTCCAAAAAGATTCCCTCG
TCCACTCCAGTACTCGTCGTCCGACCCAAGTCTCCTTAACTTTATCACAGCGACTGCTATTTTACGAGCA
GAGACATTTGGGATCCCGATACCTGAGTGGACTAAGAACCCAAAGGAAGCAGCAGAAGCTGTTGACAGAG
TGATAGTCCCAGACTTTGAGCCAAGGCAAGATGCAAAGATTGTGACTGATGAGAAAGCTACCACTTTAAC
CACTGCTTCGGTGGACGACGCTGCAGTCATCGACGATCTCATTGCTAAGATCGACCAGTGTAGGCATAAC
TTGTCGCCAGACTTCAGGATGAAACCTATTCAGTTCGAAAAGGATGATGATACAAACTATCACATGGATG
TGATAGCAGGACTAGCCAACATGAGGGCGAGAAATTACAGCATCCCTGAAGTGGACAAGCTGAAAGCAAA
GTTCATAGCAGGGAGAATCATCCCAGCCATTGCGACTTCAACAGCCATGGCTACTGGGCTGGTCTGCCTC
GAGCTGTACAAGGTCCTTGATGGAGGACATAAAGTGGAAGCTTACAGAAACACATTTGCCAACCTGGCAC
TTCCACTATTCTCCATGGCTGAACCACTTCCACCAAAGGTGGTGAAGCACCGTGACATGGCTTGGACAGT
TTGGGACAGATGGGTTCTCAAGGGAAACCCAACTCTTCGTGAGGTGTTGCAGTGGCTGGAGGACAAAGGG
CTTAGCGCATACAGCATCTCTTGTGGAAGCTGTCTACTGTTCAACAGTATGTTCACAAGGCACAAGGAGA
GGATGGACAAGAAGGTTGTGGATCTCGCTCGGGATGTTGCGAAAGTCGAGTTACCGCCTTATCGCAACCA
TCTTGATGTAGTGGTGGCTTGTGAGGATGAAGATGACAATGACGTCGATATTCCTCTCGTCTCTATCTAC
TTCAGGTGAGCTTACTATTAACTTTAAGAAGGAGATATACCATGTACCCATACGATGTTCCTGACTATGC
GGGCTATCCCTATGACGTCCCGGACTATGCAGGATTGTATCCATATGACGTTCCAGATTACGCCACTAGA
GCTGCTTACCCATACGATGTTCCTGACTATGCGGGCTATCCCTATGACGTCCCGGACTATGCAGGATTGT
ATCCATATGACGTTCCAGATTACGCAATGGCGGATGAGAGGTATAATCGGAAGAATCCGGCGGTGAAGAG
GATTTTGCAGGAGGTTAAGGAGATGCAAGCTAATCCGTCTGATGATTTTATGTCTCTTCCTCTTGAGGAG
AATATCTTTGAGTGGCAATTCGCCATCCGAGGTCCTGGTGATACTGAATTCGAGGGCGGGATTTATCATG
GGAGAATTCAGTTGCCTGCAGATTATCCATTCAAACCTCCTTCATTCATGTTATTGACCCCTAACGGGCG
CTTTGAAACTAACACCAAGATTTGCTTGAGCATTTCAAACTACCACCCTGAGCATTGGCAACCTTCATGG
AGTGTTCGGACTGCTTTGGTGGCTCTCATTGCATTTATGCCCACAAGTCCCAATGGAGCACTGGGCTCAG
TAGATTATCCAAAGGATGAGAGACGTACACTAGCCATTAAATCACGTGAGACACCACCTAAGTATGGCTC
TCCTGAACGGCAAAAAATTATTGATGAGATTCATCAGTACATCCTTAGCAAAGCAACCGTGGTTCCAAAA
CCTCTTCCTCTGGAATGTAGCCAAGCACCTTCCATCGTATCAGAAGCTCACTCCCAAGTTGAGCCACAGG
AAGCGATAACTGTAGTAGAAGAGCGGTCCATCGCTACAACAGACACCATAGTTGATGATCAAATCATAGA
AGAGACAGCTGAAGCAGTCAATACAGCAGCTAGTGTGGTTCCCGCTGCAGCACCTTTACCAGCGGTTGAA
GTTGTGGTCAAAGCTTCTGTAAGTGGTGAGCAAAGGATGGCCAGAAGAGCGGCTCAGAAGCCAGTCGATG
ACAGACTCTTCACGTGGGCGGCGGTTGGGCTCACAATCGCTATCATGGTTCTTCTTCTGAAGAAGTTCAT
AAAATCAAATGGTTACAGTACTGGGTTTATGGATGATCAGTCTTGAGCTTTTACGCTTTTAAGCCAGCCC
CGACACCCGCCAACACCCGCTGACGCGCCCTGACGGGCTTGTCTGCTCCCGGCATCCGCTTACAGACAAG
CTGTGACCGGGATGAGATCCGGCTGCTAACAAAGCCCGAAAGGAAGCTGAGTTGGCTGCTGCCACCGCTG
AGCAATAACTAGCATAACCCCTTGGGGCCTCTAAACGGGTCTTGAGGGGTTTTTTGCTGAAAGGAGGAAC
TATATCCGGAT
