Features (pLannotate 1.2.2; 25 found; start..end, strand, type, name):
    995..1072    -  promoter       lacI promoter: lacI
   1080..1359    -  CDS            TcR (fragment): tetracycline efflux protein; tet; confers resistance to tetracycline
   1381..1399    +  promoter       T7 promoter: promoter for bacteriophage T7 RNA polymerase
   1400..1424    +  protein_bind   lac operator: The lac repressor binds to the lac operator to inhibit transcription in E. coli. This inhibition can be relieved by adding lactose or isopropyl-β-D-thiogalactopyranoside (IPTG). lac repressor encoded by lacI
   1445..1462    +  RBS            RBS (fragment): efficient ribosome binding site from bacteriophage T7 gene 10 (Olins and Rangwala, 1989)
   1477..1495    +  CDS            9xHis (fragment): 9xHis affinity tag
   1502..1729    +  CDS            UBIQ_AVESA: Experimental evidence at protein level: Swiss-Prot protein existence level 1. Ubiquitin exists either covalently attached to another protein, or free (unanchored). When covalently bound, it is conjugated to target proteins via an isopeptide bond either as a monomer (monoubiquitin), a polymer linked via different Lys residues of the ubiquitin (polyubiquitin chains) or a linear polymer linked via the initiator Met of the ubiquitin (linear polyubiquitin chains). Polyubiquitin chains, when attached to a target protein, have different functions depending on the Lys residue of the ubiquitin that is
   1741..1758    +  RBS            RBS (fragment): efficient ribosome binding site from bacteriophage T7 gene 10 (Olins and Rangwala, 1989)
   1765..5004    +  CDS            UBA1: UBE11_ARATH - Also known as MOS5. Experimental evidence at protein level: Swiss-Prot protein existence level 1. Activates ubiquitin by first adenylating its C-terminal glycine residue with ATP, and thereafter linking this residue to the side chain of a cysteine residue in E1, yielding a ubiquitin-E1 thioester and free AMP. From Arabidopsis thaliana (Mouse-ear cress).
   5016..5033    +  RBS            RBS (fragment): efficient ribosome binding site from bacteriophage T7 gene 10 (Olins and Rangwala, 1989)
   5043..5131    +  CDS            3xHA (fragment): three tandem HA epitope tags
   5145..5233    +  CDS            3xHA (fragment): three tandem HA epitope tags
   5235..6161    +  CDS            UBC32: UBC32_ARATH - Experimental evidence at transcript level: Swiss-Prot protein existence level 2. Accepts the ubiquitin from the E1 complex and catalyzes its covalent attachment to other proteins. From Arabidopsis thaliana (Mouse-ear cress).
   6280..6329    +  CDS            SET1 (fragment): solubility-enhancement tag derived from T7 phage gene 10B
   6337..6384    +  terminator     T7 terminator: transcription terminator for bacteriophage T7 RNA polymerase
   6421..6849    +  rep_origin     f1 ori (sequence partly withheld): f1 bacteriophage origin of replication; arrow indicates direction of (+) strand synthesis
   6902..6959    +  promoter       AmpR promoter (fragment): bla
   6968..7783    -  CDS            KanR: aminoglycoside phosphotransferase; aph(3')-Ia; confers resistance to kanamycin in bacteria or G418 (Geneticin®) in eukaryotes
   7905..8493    +  rep_origin     ori: high-copy-number ColE1/pMB1/pBR322/pUC origin of replication
   8679..8818    -  misc_feature   bom: basis of mobility region from pBR322
   8920..9111    -  CDS            rop: Rop protein, which maintains plasmids at low copy number; rop
   9128..9508    +  CDS            YPB1_ECOLX: Protein predicted: Swiss-Prot protein existence level 4. From Escherichia coli.
   9580..9871    -  CDS            TcR (fragment): tetracycline efflux protein; tet; confers resistance to tetracycline
   9886..9907    -  protein_bind   CAP binding site: CAP binding activates transcription in the presence of cAMP. E. coli catabolite activator protein
   9920..994     -  CDS            lacI (across the origin): lac repressor; lacI; The lac repressor binds to the lac operator to inhibit transcription in E. coli. This inhibition can be relieved by adding lactose or isopropyl-β-D-thiogalactopyranoside (IPTG).
>Addgene plasmid #104752 | pUG-323 | addgene full sequence | sequence record 205541 | Addgene NGS Result
GCGCCAGGGTGGTTTTTCTTTTCACCAGTGACACGGGCAACAGCTGATTGCCCTTCACCGCCTGGCCCTG
AGAGAGTTGCAGCAAGCGGTCCACGCTGGTTTGCCCCAGCAGGCGAAAATCCTGTTTGATGGTGGTTAAC
GGCGGGATATAACATGAGCTGTCCTCGGTATCGTCGTATCCCACTACCGAGATATCCGCACCAACGCGCA
GCCCGGACTCGGTAATGGCGCGCATTGCGCCCAGCGCCATCTGATCGTTGGCAACCAGCATCGCAGTGGG
AACGATGCCCTCATTCAGCATTTGCATGGTTTGTTGAAAACCGGACATGGCACTCCAGTCGCCTTCCCGT
TCCGCTATCGGCTGAATTTGATTGCGAGTGAGATATTTATGCCAGCCAGCCAGACGCAGACGCGCCGAGA
CAGAACTTAATGGGCCCGCTAACAGCGCGATTTGCTGGTGACCCAATGCGACCAGATGCTCCACGCCCAG
TCGCGTACCGTCCTCATGGGAGAAAATAATACTGTTGATGGGTGTCTGGTCAGAGACATCAAGAAATAAC
GCCGGAACATTAGTGCAGGCAGCTTCCACAGCAATGGCATCCTGGTCATCCAGCGGATAGTTAATGATCA
GCCCACTGACGCGTTGCGCGAGAAGATTGTGCACCGCCGCTTTACAGGCTTCGACGCCGCTTCGTTCTAC
CATCGACACCACCACGCTGGCACCCAGTTGATCGGCGCGAGATTTAATCGCCGCGACAATTTGCGACGGC
GCGTGCAGGGCCAGACTGGAGGTGGCAACGCCAATCAGCAACGACTGTTTGCCCGCCAGTTGTTGTGCCA
CGCGGTTGGGAATGTAATTCAGCTCCGCCATCGCCGCTTCCACTTTTTCCCGCGTTTTCGCAGAAACGTG
GCTGGCCTGGTTCACCACGCGGGAAACGGTCTGATAAGAGACACCGGCATACTCTGCGACATCGTATAAC
GTTACTGGTTTCACATTCACCACCCTGAATTGACTCTCTTCCGGGCGCTATCATGCCATACCGCGAAAGG
TTTTGCGCCATTCGATGGTGTCCGGGATCTCGACGCTCTCCCTTATGCGACTCCTGCATTAGGAAGCAGC
CCAGTAGTAGGTTGAGGCCGTTGAGCACCGCCGCCGCAAGGAATGGTGCATGCAAGGAGATGGCGCCCAA
CAGTCCCCCGGCCACGGGGCCTGCCACCATACCCACGCCGAAACAAGCGCTCATGAGCCCGAAGTGGCGA
GCCCGATCTTCCCCATCGGTGATGTCGGCGATATAGGCGCCAGCAACCGCACCTGTGGCGCCGGTGATGC
CGGCCACGATGCGTCCGGCGTAGAGGATCGAGATCTCGATCCCGCGAAATTAATACGACTCACTATAGGG
GAATTGTGAGCGGATAACAATTCCCCTCTAGAAATAATTTTGCCTTAACTTTAAGAAGGAGATATACCAT
GGGCAGCCACCACCACCACCACCACAGCGGAATGCAGATCTTTGTTAAGACTCTCACCGGAAAGACAATC
ACCCTAGAGGTGGAAAGCTCCGACACCATCGACAACGTTAAGGCCAAGATCCAGGATAAGGAGGGCATTC
CTCCGGATCAGCAGAGGCTTATTTTCGCCGGCAAGCAGCTAGAGGATGGCCGTACGTTGGCTGATTACAA
TATCCAGAAGGAATCCACCCTCCACTTGGTCCTCAGGCTCCGTGGTGGTTAAGCTTGCAATTAACTTTAA
GAAGGAGATATACAATGCTTCACAAGCGAGCTAGTGAAGCTAACGATAAGAACGATAATACCATCATCGG
TTCCGATTTAGCATCATCTAAGAAACGCCGTATCGATTTCACTGAATCTTCGTCTGATAAGTCATCTTCG
ATTTTAGCTTCTGGTAGTAGCAGGGGTTTTCACGGCGATAGCGTCGTTCAGCAAATCGACATGGCTTTTG
GTAATTCGAACCGTCAGGAGATTGATGAAGATCTGCACAGTCGCCAGCTCGCCGTCTATGGTCGTGAGAC
TATGAGGCGTCTCTTTGCTTCCAATGTTCTCATCTCGGGGATGCACGGTCTTGGTGCCGAGATTGCCAAG
AATCTTATACTTGCTGGTGTGAAGTCTGTGACCTTGCATGATGAAAGAGTTGTAGAGCTATGGGACTTAT
CAAGCAACTTTGTTTTCTCGGAGGATGATGTTGGCAAGAATAGAGCAGATGCTTCTGTTCAGAAGTTACA
GGATCTTAACAATGCTGTGGTTGTCTCTAGCTTGACCAAAAGCTTAAACAAAGAGGATCTTTCTGGCTTC
CAGGTTGTTGTATTCTCTGACATAAGCATGGAAAGAGCAATCGAATTTGATGACTATTGTCACAGCCATC
AGCCTCCTATCGCTTTTGTCAAGGCTGATGTCAGGGGTCTTTTCGGCTCTGTCTTTTGTGATTTTGGGCC
TGAATTTGCGGTTCTTGATGTTGATGGAGAGGAACCCCATACAGGCATCATTGCGTCTATCTCTAATGAG
AACCAGGCATTTATTTCCTGTGTCGACGATGAGAGGCTTGAGTTTGAAGATGGTGACCTAGTTGTTTTCT
CAGAAGTTGAGGGTATGACAGAATTGAATGATGGGAAACCAAGGAAGATAAAAAGTACACGGCCATATTC
ATTCACCCTTGATGAGGACACTACTAACTATGGAACATATGTGAAGGGTGGTATTGTCACTCAAGTGAAA
CAGCCAAAGTTACTGAATTTCAAGCCATTGAGGGAAGCGCTTAAGGATCCAGGGGATTTTCTATTTAGTG
ATTTCTCTAAGTTTGATCGGCCTCCACTCCTTCACTTAGCATTCCAGGCACTTGATCATTTTAAAGCTGA
AGCTGGCAGATTTCCTGTTGCTGGCTCAGAAGAGGACGCTCAGAAGCTTATATCGATTGCCACAGCCATC
AATACCGGGCAGGGTGATTTAAAGGTGGAGAATGTTGATCAGAAGCTTCTAAGACACTTTTCCTTTGGAG
CCAAGGCTGTCCTGAATCCTATGGCTGCAATGTTTGGCGGTATTGTTGGACAGGAGGTTGTTAAAGCTTG
CTCTGGAAAATTTCATCCTCTCTTCCAGTTTTTCTACTTTGATTCAGTGGAGTCACTCCCCTCTGAACCT
GTGGACTCGAGTGACTTTGCACCAAGAAACAGCCGGTATGATGCCCAAATATCTGTATTTGGGGCCAAGT
TCCAGAAGAAACTTGAAGATGCTAAAGTTTTCACAGTAGGGTCTGGTGCTCTTGGCTGTGAGTTCTTGAA
AAATTTGGCTCTGATGGGGGTTTCTTGTGGAAGCCAAGGGAAGCTGACAGTGACAGATGATGATATCATT
GAGAAGAGTAACCTCAGTCGTCAATTTCTGTTCCGTGACTGGAACATTGGACAGGCTAAATCCACAGTTG
CTGCTTCGGCTGCTGCTGTTATAAATCCTCGCTTCAACATTGAGGCCCTGCAAAACCGTGTTGGCGCGGA
GACTGAGAATGTATTTGACGATGCCTTCTGGGAGAACTTAACTGTTGTCGTCAATGCACTGGATAATGTT
AATGCGAGGCTCTATGTTGATTCGAGGTGCTTGTATTTCCAGAAGCCTCTCCTTGAGTCTGGAACTCTTG
GTACAAAGTGCAACACACAGTCGGTTATCCCACATCTAACTGAAAATTACGGTGCCTCAAGGGACCCACC
AGAGAAACAGGCCCCCATGTGTACAGTGCATTCCTTCCCGCATAACATTGATCACTGTTTAACTTGGGCT
CGCTCTGAGTTTGAGGGTCTGCTGGAGAAAACTCCCGCTGAAGTGAATGCATATCTTTCTAGCCCAGTTG
AGTACACTAACTCAATGATGAGTGCTGGTGATGCTCAGGCGAGGGACACATTGGAGAGGATTGTTGAGTG
CCTTGAAAAGGAGAAGTGTGAAACCTTCCAAGACTGCTTAACCTGGGCACGACTGAGGTTTGAGGATTAC
TTTGTGAACCGTGTCAAGCAATTGATATACACATTTCCTGAAGATGCTGCGACTAGTACCGGAGCTCCAT
TCTGGTCTGCTCCAAAAAGATTCCCTCGTCCACTCCAGTACTCGTCGTCCGACCCAAGTCTCCTTAACTT
TATCACAGCGACTGCTATTTTACGAGCAGAGACATTTGGGATCCCGATACCTGAGTGGACTAAGAACCCA
AAGGAAGCAGCAGAAGCTGTTGACAGAGTGATAGTCCCAGACTTTGAGCCAAGGCAAGATGCAAAGATTG
TGACTGATGAGAAAGCTACCACTTTAACCACTGCTTCGGTGGACGACGCTGCAGTCATCGACGATCTCAT
TGCTAAGATCGACCAGTGTAGGCATAACTTGTCGCCAGACTTCAGGATGAAACCTATTCAGTTCGAAAAG
GATGATGATACAAACTATCACATGGATGTGATAGCAGGACTAGCCAACATGAGGGCGAGAAATTACAGCA
TCCCTGAAGTGGACAAGCTGAAAGCAAAGTTCATAGCAGGGAGAATCATCCCAGCCATTGCGACTTCAAC
AGCCATGGCTACTGGGCTGGTCTGCCTCGAGCTGTACAAGGTCCTTGATGGAGGACATAAAGTGGAAGCT
TACAGAAACACATTTGCCAACCTGGCACTTCCACTATTCTCCATGGCTGAACCACTTCCACCAAAGGTGG
TGAAGCACCGTGACATGGCTTGGACAGTTTGGGACAGATGGGTTCTCAAGGGAAACCCAACTCTTCGTGA
GGTGTTGCAGTGGCTGGAGGACAAAGGGCTTAGCGCATACAGCATCTCTTGTGGAAGCTGTCTACTGTTC
AACAGTATGTTCACAAGGCACAAGGAGAGGATGGACAAGAAGGTTGTGGATCTCGCTCGGGATGTTGCGA
AAGTCGAGTTACCGCCTTATCGCAACCATCTTGATGTAGTGGTGGCTTGTGAGGATGAAGATGACAATGA
CGTCGATATTCCTCTCGTCTCTATCTACTTCAGGTGAGCTTACTATTAACTTTAAGAAGGAGATATACCA
TGTACCCATACGATGTTCCTGACTATGCGGGCTATCCCTATGACGTCCCGGACTATGCAGGATTGTATCC
ATATGACGTTCCAGATTACGCCACTAGAGCTGCTTACCCATACGATGTTCCTGACTATGCGGGCTATCCC
TATGACGTCCCGGACTATGCAGGATTGTATCCATATGACGTTCCAGATTACGCAATGGCGGATGAGAGGT
ATAATCGGAAGAATCCGGCGGTGAAGAGGATTTTGCAGGAGGTTAAGGAGATGCAAGCTAATCCGTCTGA
TGATTTTATGTCTCTTCCTCTTGAGGAGAATATCTTTGAGTGGCAATTCGCCATCCGAGGTCCTGGTGAT
ACTGAATTCGAGGGCGGGATTTATCATGGGAGAATTCAGTTGCCTGCAGATTATCCATTCAAACCTCCTT
CATTCATGTTATTGACCCCTAACGGGCGCTTTGAAACTAACACCAAGATTTGCTTGAGCATTTCAAACTA
CCACCCTGAGCATTGGCAACCTTCATGGAGTGTTCGGACTGCTTTGGTGGCTCTCATTGCATTTATGCCC
ACAAGTCCCAATGGAGCACTGGGCTCAGTAGATTATCCAAAGGATGAGAGACGTACACTAGCCATTAAAT
CACGTGAGACACCACCTAAGTATGGCTCTCCTGAACGGCAAAAAATTATTGATGAGATTCATCAGTACAT
CCTTAGCAAAGCAACCGTGGTTCCAAAACCTCTTCCTCTGGAATGTAGCCAAGCACCTTCCATCGTATCA
GAAGCTCACTCCCAAGTTGAGCCACAGGAAGCGATAACTGTAGTAGAAGAGCGGTCCATCGCTACAACAG
ACACCATAGTTGATGATCAAATCATAGAAGAGACAGCTGAAGCAGTCAATACAGCAGCTAGTGTGGTTCC
CGCTGCAGCACCTTTACCAGCGGTTGAAGTTGTGGTCAAAGCTTCTGTAAGTGGTGAGCAAAGGATGGCC
AGAAGAGCGGCTCAGAAGCCAGTCGATGACAGACTCTTCACGTGGGCGGCGGTTGGGCTCACAATCGCTA
TCATGGTTCTTCTTCTGAAGAAGTTCATAAAATCAAATGGTTACAGTACTGGGTTTATGGATGATCAGTC
TTGAGCTTTTACGCTTTTAAGCCAGCCCCGACACCCGCCAACACCCGCTGACGCGCCCTGACGGGCTTGT
CTGCTCCCGGCATCCGCTTACAGACAAGCTGTGACCGGGATGAGATCCGGCTGCTAACAAAGCCCGAAAG
GAAGCTGAGTTGGCTGCTGCCACCGCTGAGCAATAACTAGCATAACCCCTTGGGGCCTCTAAACGGGTCT
TGAGGGGTTTTTTGCTGAAAGGAGGAACTATATCCGGATTGGCGAATGGG
[124 nt withheld, positions 6421-6544]
C
[91 nt withheld, positions 6546-6636]
A
[49 nt withheld, positions 6638-6686]
CCTTTGACGTTGGAGTCCACGTTCTTT
[37 nt withheld, positions 6714-6750]
ACCCTATCTCGGTCTATTCTTTTGATTTATAAGGGATTTTGCCGATTTCGGCCTATTGGTTAAAAAATGA
GCTGATTTAACAAAAATTTAACGCGAATTTTAACAAAATATTAACGCTTACAATTTAGGTGGCACTTTTC
GGGGAAATGTGCGCGGAACCCCTATTTGTTTATTTTTCTAAATACATTCAAATATGTATCCGCTCATGAA
TTAATTCTTAGAAAAACTCATCGAGCATCAAATGAAACTGCAATTTATTCATATCAGGATTATCAATACC
ATATTTTTGAAAAAGCCGTTTCTGTAATGAAGGAGAAAACTCACCGAGGCAGTTCCATAGGATGGCAAGA
TCCTGGTATCGGTCTGCGATTCCGACTCGTCCAACATCAATACAACCTATTAATTTCCCCTCGTCAAAAA
TAAGGTTATCAAGTGAGAAATCACCATGAGTGACGACTGAATCCGGTGAGAATGGCAAAAGTTTATGCAT
TTCTTTCCAGACTTGTTCAACAGGCCAGCCATTACGCTCGTCATCAAAATCACTCGCATCAACCAAACCG
TTATTCATTCGTGATTGCGCCTGAGCGAGTCGAAATACGCGATCGCTGTTAAAAGGACAATTACAAACAG
GAATCGAATGCAACCGGCGCAGGAACACTGCCAGCGCATCAACAATATTTTCACCTGAATCAGGATATTC
TTCTAATACCTGGAATGCTGTTTTCCCGGGGATCGCAGTGGTGAGTAACCATGCATCATCAGGAGTACGG
ATAAAATGCTTGATGGTCGGAAGAGGCATAAATTCCGTCAGCCAGTTTAGTCTGACCATCTCATCTGTAA
CATCATTGGCAACGCTACCTTTGCCATGTTTCAGAAACAACTCTGGCGCATCGGGCTTCCCATACAATCG
ATAGATTGTCGCACCTGATTGCCCGACATTATCGCGAGCCCATTTATACCCATATAAATCAGCATCCATG
TTGGAATTTAATCGCGGCCTAGAGCAAGACGTTTCCCGTTGAATATGGCTCATAACACCCCTTGTATTAC
TGTTTATGTAAGCAGACAGTTTTATTGTTCATGACCAAAATCCCTTAACGTGAGTTTTCGTTCCACTGAG
CGTCAGACCCCGTAGAAAAGATCAAAGGATCTTCTTGAGATCCTTTTTTTCTGCGCGTAATCTGCTGCTT
GCAAACAAAAAAACCACCGCTACCAGCGGTGGTTTGTTTGCCGGATCAAGAGCTACCAACTCTTTTTCCG
AAGGTAACTGGCTTCAGCAGAGCGCAGATACCAAATACTGTCCTTCTAGTGTAGCCGTAGTTAGGCCACC
ACTTCAAGAACTCTGTAGCACCGCCTACATACCTCGCTCTGCTAATCCTGTTACCAGTGGCTGCTGCCAG
TGGCGATAAGTCGTGTCTTACCGGGTTGGACTCAAGACGATAGTTACCGGATAAGGCGCAGCGGTCGGGC
TGAACGGGGGGTTCGTGCACACAGCCCAGCTTGGAGCGAACGACCTACACCGAACTGAGATACCTACAGC
GTGAGCTATGAGAAAGCGCCACGCTTCCCGAAGGGAGAAAGGCGGACAGGTATCCGGTAAGCGGCAGGGT
CGGAACAGGAGAGCGCACGAGGGAGCTTCCAGGGGGAAACGCCTGGTATCTTTATAGTCCTGTCGGGTTT
CGCCACCTCTGACTTGAGCGTCGATTTTTGTGATGCTCGTCAGGGGGGCGGAGCCTATGGAAAAACGCCA
GCAACGCGGCCTTTTTACGGTTCCTGGCCTTTTGCTGGCCTTTTGCTCACATGTTCTTTCCTGCGTTATC
CCCTGATTCTGTGGATAACCGTATTACCGCCTTTGAGTGAGCTGATACCGCTCGCCGCAGCCGAACGACC
GAGCGCAGCGAGTCAGTGAGCGAGGAAGCGGAAGAGCGCCTGATGCGGTATTTTCTCCTTACGCATCTGT
GCGGTATTTCACACCGCAATGGTGCACTCTCAGTACAATCTGCTCTGATGCCGCATAGTTAAGCCAGTAT
ACACTCCGCTATCGCTACGTGACTGGGTCATGGCTGCGCCCCGACACCCGCCAACACCCGCTGACGCGCC
CTGACGGGCTTGTCTGCTCCCGGCATCCGCTTACAGACAAGCTGTGACCGACTCCGGGAGCTGCATGTGT
CAGAGGTTTTCACCGTCATCACCGAAACGCGCGAGGCAGCTGCGGTAAAGCTCATCAGCGTGGTCGTGAA
GCGATTCACAGATGTCTGCCTGTTCATCCGCGTCCAGCTCGTTGAGTTTCTCCAGAAGCGTTAATGTCTG
GCTTCTGATAAAGCGGGCCATGTTAAGGGCGGTTTTTTCCTGTTTGGTCACTGATGCCTCCGTGTAAGGG
GGATTTCTGTTCATGGGGGTAATGATACCGATGAAACGAGAGAGGATGCTCACGATACGGGTTACTGATG
ATGAACATGCCCGGTTACTGGAACGTTGTGAGGGTAAACAACTGGCGGTATGGATGCGGCGGGACCAGAG
AAAAATCACTCAGGGTCAATGCCAGCGCTTCGTTAATACAGATGTAGGTGTTCCACAGGGTAGCCAGCAG
CATCCTGCGATGCAGATCCGGAACATAATGGTGCAGGGCGCTGACTTCCGCGTTTCCAGACTTTACGAAA
CACGGAAACCCAAGACCATTCATGTTGTTGCTCAGGTCGCAGACGTTTTGCAGCAGCAGTCGCTTCACGT
TCGCTCGCGTATCGGTGATTCATTCTGCTAACCAGTAAGGCAACCCCGCCAGCCTAGCCGGGTCCTCAAC
GACAGGAGCACGATCATGCGCACCCGTGGGGCCGCCATGCCGGCGATAATGGCCTGCTTCTCGCCGAAAC
GTTTGGTGGCGGGACCAGTGACGAAGGCTTGAGCGAGGGCGTGCAAGATTCCGAATACCGCAAGCGACAG
GCCGATCATCGTCGCGCTCCAGCGAAAGCGGTCCTCGCCGAAAATGACCCAGAGCGCTGCCGGCACCTGT
CCTACGAGTTGCATGATAAAGAACACAGTCATAAGTGCGGCGACGATAGTCATGCCCCGCGCCCACCGGA
AGGAGCTGACTGGGTTGAAGGCTCTCAAGGGCATCGGTCGAGATCCCGGTGCCTAATGAGTGAGCTAACT
TACATTAATTGCGTTGCGCTCACTGCCCGCTTTCCAGTCGGGAAACCTGTCGTGCCAGCTGCATTAATGA
ATCGGCCAACGCGCGGGGAGAGGCGGTTTGCGTATTGG
